>Addgene plasmid #39726 | KHBD00681 | depositor partial sequence | sequence record 50166 | KHBD00681 sequence 3006 bps
ATGTCAAAGGGGGGCGAGCACAAGCGCGTCACCCTCACCTCGATCATCCAGGGCGATGCGGGCTTCTCGC
GCTTCGGCAGCAACATCCTGGAGCCTGATGCTGCGTCCGCTGCACCCGACAACAGCTCCAAACCCACGAC
AAAGACTGCCAAGTGCATCCGCATCAAACTCGATCTGTTCGAGACCGATTCGAACAAGTATCCCGAGTTT
AACTACTCCCGGCTTTTGTATTTGGAAAAGAAAAAGACCAAAAAGCTGAAGCAGGTGAGCACTACCAATG
GCTCCGCAAGCACTGATCCCTTTGCCGACAACGATGACGATGTGGCACGGATCGTCAAGGAGCTGGAGGC
CAAGTATGGCAACTCCTATGCCACAGGCAGGGGGAAGAGCAAAAAGGACGACTACCGGGACATTGGAATG
GGCTACGATGAGTCGGACTCATTCATCGACAACACGGAAGCCTACGACGAAATCATACCGGAGGAGGCGG
AAACTCTGGAGGGCGGCTTCTACATCAACTGTGGCGCACTGGAGTTCAAGAACCTCACCAAGAAGTCCTA
CACCACTCGAACAGATGCCATCATCAAAATGCCAGAGCGATCACGCAAGCGCATGGTCTCGTCCAGCTCG
GAAAGCTCATCGTCATCCTCGGGCGATGATGACGAAAACGATGATGGCAACAATGAGGAGGACGACGAGA
GCGATTCCGAGGACGACTCCGAGGAGAACGATGAAAGCGACTCCGAAGACGACTCCGAGAGTGAAAGTCT
TGAGGACGAGGACTCTGCTGCTACAGCCAAATCCAGCAGCAAGTACAAAGACAATCATCAAGCTAAGCGG
GCCAAGGTCATCGTTACGGGCAAGTCCAAACCAAGCTCAAGTTCTTTGACGAGTGGCAAGAAGCCGCCGA
CTAAGCCGATCACCACTTCCTCATCCTCAAACTCGCCACGACCCAGCACGGTGGAGATTTCGGACACGGA
AGACGGCCAAGACCCTATCCAGACTCAGCCATCAAGTCAGCTTCAGTCCCTGCCGCAGAGTCAGGCCCAG
GCGCAAGCTTTAAAGAAGGTGGTTAAGACCACAACGGTCAAGGACATGCTAAAGGCCAAGCGAGACAGCT
TCCTGAAGTCGCAGAGCGGCACGGCAGCTGTCAAGGGCGTCGGCAACGGCGAGCTGAAGTGTGTTTCCAC
CGACGTGTCCAGCAGCGATAGCAGCGATATGGAGTCTGAGCACGGCCGGGCAGATAGGCAGGCCGGTCAG
CATGGCAAGGATGGGCAGGAAAATCTTCGCACCGCCGACACTCTGCTCCCCACCACATTGGATGCGGACA
TTGTGACCGCAGTCAACAGCTTCAAAGAAGCGGTGAAGAGTCGAGACATGTGCGGCAAGAAGTTTAATCT
GGATGTGAAGCTTTCGCCACTACTGCTTCGGGTGTACGAGGCGGTGCTGTGCACGGACCGCAACGAGCGC
AACATGGTCTTCTCCCACATCGAGTATCAGCTGCAACTGCCCAAGTACTACATGCTGCGCAAAGGGAAAC
AAGTGCGGGCGAAGGAGGAGAAGAGGAAGTCCACCATTATGCTGGAGAAGCTGCGGCGGGCTGTAGCTGT
GGTCATGCCTAAGGCGGTGGCCAACTATGAGACGGAACTGCGCACATTTGCTGAACAGGCAGCTGCGGAC
GTGAACTCCGAACTGCCGCCCAAAATGCCGCGTAAGAAGTTCCAGTGGACCAGCGAGCTACGCCATCTGC
TGTACGATGTGTACCAAGCGCGTTGGACGTCCTACGCTTTCCTAGCCAAGCGCAAGGAATCGTTGGAGGA
GTTCATCAATTGGTATCTCAAGGAAAAGGTGGTGGAACTGTGGCCGCCAGGCTGGATGCGTTTGGATGAG
TTGCAAAGGGAAATAACACGCTACAAGAACGCCAAGCTGAAAGCAAAGGAGAAGCCAAAGGCACCGCCGG
CGTCCGCATCGCCCAAGCCCGTTGGAGTTGTATCTGCTCCTGAGCAAATGCCGCCGGCAAGCAGCTACCT
AAAGGCAGTGGAGGACCCTCGATCTCGAGGTAACTCCGATACGGACTCAGCTACAAGTGCCTCCTCCAAC
AGTCTGAAGCGAAAGCTGAAGGAGATGCCCAAGCAGACCAGCAAGCCGCCAAAGAAAAAGGTGGCTAAGC
AGGTACCGCTGCAACCGCAACTTACTCCGCATCCGCAATTCCAGCTGGCGCCGGCTGCCACGGCGGCCGT
CAGTATACCAGCCATTAGCAATAACAACAACCACCTGCCCCACCTGGACACGCTGCTCTCCATGCCGAGC
ACCTCGGCTCAGGCAGCAGCACTCAATGCCGCCGCCGTAGCAGCCGCCAGTACGGTTCTGGATCTGGCAT
CCCCTAGCCGGAAAATTGACCTTAACACCAGCAACAATTTCTACAATCTGATCACGGCCGCCTCCCTGGC
AGCCAGCGGGAATCCCAGTCCGCATTCTGGAGACGGCCAAGCCAAGGTGATTGTGGGAGCTCGGCCCTCT
CCCCATGTGATCAACCTGGATGACTATCAATGCACCAGCGATATACTTCAGACGTCCAAGCAGCTAGCTG
CCACCACCACTGTCATCACCGCCATCTCAAAGGCCGCGCAAACGACGTCGGTAGCCAGGGAAAGCAGCAG
CGAGTCGGATGGCGTTGAGATTGTGGGAGTTTTTCCTGCCTCTAAGCCCCAAAAGAAAGTCCAGTCTAAG
CCCAAGAACAAGACTCAGAACAGAGGTCGGTCGTCTTTGGGTGCGGTGGGGCAGGTAAATGGATCCCTGG
GCTACAGCGCGAATAACATGTATATCTACAATAGCCCAAGAACGCTGGGTCCAGTGTACGATCTCACCGA
TCCGCATATAATGAAAACTATGTCAAATCTGAAGGAAATGGAAAAGCAATTCATTCAAGCGGCTTTCTCG
CCGAACAGCGTCAAGGGCGCAAGCGGAGGAATGGGATCCTCAGCGCCCAGTACGCCCACGCGCCAA
