>Addgene plasmid #39726 | KHBD00681 | addgene partial sequence | sequence record 53500 | M13Rev
AATAATGATTTTATTTTGACTGATAGTGACCTGTTCGTTGCAACAAATTGATAAGCAATGCTTTCTTATA
ATGCCAACTTTGTACAAGAAAGTTGGCAATTGGCGCGTGGGCGTACTGGGCGCTGAGGATCCCATTCCTC
CGCTTGCGCCCTTGACGCTGTTCGGCGAGAAAGCCGCTTGAATGAATTGCTTTTCCATTTCCTTCAGATT
TGACATAGTTTTCATTATATGCGGATCGGTGAGATCGTACACTGGACCCAGCGTTCTTGGGCTATTGTAG
ATATACATGTTATTCGCGCTGTAGCCCAGGGATCCATTTACCTGCCCCACCGCACCCAAAGACGACCGAC
CTCTGTTCTGAGTCTTGTTCTTGGGCTTAGACTGGACTTTCTTTTGGGGCTTAGAGGCAGGAAAAACTCC
CACAATCTCAACGCCATCCGACTCGCTGCTGCTTTCCCTGGCTACCGACGTCGTTTGCGCGGCCTTTGAG
ATGGCGGTGATGACAGTGGTGGTGGCAGCTAGCTGCTTGGACGTCTGAAGTATATCGCTGGTGCATTGAT
AGTCATCCAGGTTGATCACATGGGGAGAGGGCCGAGCTCCCACAATCACCTTGGCTTGGCCGTCTCCAGA
ATGCGGACTGGGATTCCCGCTGGCTGCCAGGGAGGCGGCCGTGATCAGATTGTAGAAATTGTTGCTGGTG
TTAAGGTCAATTTTCCGGCTAGGGGATGCCAGATCCAGA
