>Addgene plasmid #39726 | KHBD00681 | addgene partial sequence | sequence record 53501 | M13-F20 5'-TGTAAAACGACGGCCAGT-3'
ATTTTGACTGATAGTGACCTGTTCGTTGCAACAAATTGATGAGCAATGCTTTTTTATAATGCCAACTTTG
TACAAAAAAGTTGGCACCATGTCAAAGGGGGGCGAGCACAAGCGCGTCACCCTCACCTCGATCATCCAGG
GCGATGCGGGCTTCTCGCGCTTCGGCAGCAACATCCTGGAGCCTGATGCTGCGTCCGCTGCACCCGACAA
CAGCTCCAAACCCACGACAAAGACTGCCAAGTGCATCCGCATCAAACTCGATCTGTTCGAGACCGATTCG
AACAAGTATCCCGAGTTTAACTACTCCCGGCTTTTGTATTTGGAAAAGAAAAAGACCAAAAAGCTGAAGC
AGGTGAGCACTACCAATGGCTCCGCAAGCACTGATCCCTTTGCCGACAACGATGACGATGTGGCACGGAT
CGTCAAGGAGCTGGAGGCCAAGTATGGCAACTCCTATGCCACAGGCAGGGGGAAGAGCAAAAAGGACGAC
TACCGGGACATTGGAATGGGCTACGATGAGTCGGACTCATTCATCGACAACACGGAAGCCTACGACGAAA
TCATACCGGAGGAGGCGGAAACTCTGGAGGGCGGCTTCTACATCAACTGTGGCGCACTGGAGTTCAAGAA
CCTCACCAAGAAGTCCTACACCACTCGAACAGATGCCATCATCAAAATGCCAGAGCGATCACGCAAGCGC
ATGGTCTCGTCCAGCTCGGAAAGCTCATCGTCATCCTCGGGCGATGATGACGAAAACGATGATGGCAACA
ATGAGGAGGACGACGAGAGCGATTCCGAGGACGACTCCGAGGAGAACGATGAA
