[The description below was written by a language model from this plasmid's Addgene catalogue record.]
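Description:
KHBD00681 is a Gateway entry clone built on the Invitrogen pDONR221 backbone, carrying the open reading frame of the Drosophila melanogaster gene CG14513, also known as yemanuclein-alpha (yem, yemalpha). The plasmid is maintained in E. coli at high copy number under kanamycin selection. The backbone contributes about 2.5 kb and the insert about 3.0 kb. No feature table accompanies the record, so individual elements such as the origin of replication and the recombination sites are not itemised. As the product of Gateway cloning into a DONR vector, the insert would be expected to sit between attL sites, with flanking M13 forward and reverse primer sites used to sequence it.

The record lists no promoter, which is consistent with the role of an entry clone: it is not meant to express the gene itself but to serve as a sequence-verified source from which the ORF can be moved by LR recombination into destination vectors that supply promoters, tags or fusion partners. The depositor notes that ORFs in this collection were cloned open-ended, without a stop codon, so the coding sequence can be read through into a C-terminal fusion as well as being joined to N-terminal partners. The clone belongs to a collection of Drosophila ORFs associated with work on automated protein–DNA interaction screening of fly regulatory elements. This suggests its use as a source of coding sequence for building fusion constructs in such interaction assays, although the record does not specify which destination vectors were used.
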