Addgene plasmid #39726: KHBD00681
Depositing lab: Bart Deplancke. Depositing organization: Swiss Federal Institute of Technology (EPFL). Publication: Automated protein-DNA interaction screening of Drosophila regulatory elements. Korneel Hens, Jean-Daniel Feuz, Alina Isakova, Antonina Lagovitina, Andreas Massouras, Julien Bryois, Patrick Callaerts, Susan E. Celniker, Bart Deplancke. Nat Methods. 2011 Oct 30;8(12):1065-70. 10.1038/nmeth.1763 PubMed 22037703.
Backbone
  Vector backbone: pDONR221
  Backbone manufacturer: Invitrogen
  Backbone size w/o insert (bp): 2536
  Vector type: Gateway DONR vector
Growth in bacteria
  Bacterial resistance: Kanamycin, 50 μg/mL
  Growth temperature: 37°C
  Growth strain: DH5alpha
  Copy number: High Copy
Gene/Insert
  Gene/Insert name: CG14513 (alt names: FBgn0005596; yem_; yemanuclein &agr)
  Species: D. melanogaster (fly)
  Insert size (bp): 3006
  Entrez Gene: yemalpha (a.k.a. Dmel_CG14513, CG11879, CG14513, Dmel\CG14513, Yemalpha, yG4.5, yT4.5, yem, yem-alpha, yema)
  Promoter: none
  Cloning method: Gateway Cloning
  Sequencing primers: 5′ M13-F20; 3′ M13R
Terms and licenses: Academic/Nonprofit Terms; Industry Terms: Not Available to Industry
Depositor comments: Please note that the ORFs in this collection were cloned open-ended (without a stop codon).
How to cite: KHBD00681 was a gift from Bart Deplancke (Addgene plasmid # 39726 ; http://n2t.net/addgene:39726 ; RRID:Addgene_39726)
